>Addgene plasmid #15622 | MOR23Hybrid->M71-IRES-tauGFP LNL TV | addgene partial sequence | sequence record 22064 | 15622 with 1001A (AAGGCCTCTGAAACCCTAAG)
TGTGCCACAGCCAGAATAGCTCAGCAAGTGTCAAATGCAGAAAACCAGCTCTCCAAGCAGGGCAAGAACA
GCCATTCACAAACTCCTTCTCTCCCACCACACAGGCTTCCCACCCAGACACAATGCAGAGAAATAACTTC
ACTGAAGTGATAGAGTTCGTCTTCCTGGGATTCTCCAGCTTTGGAAAGCATCAGATAACCCTCTTTGTGG
TTTTCCTAACCATCTACATTTTAACTCTGGCTGGCAACATCATTATAGTGACAATCACACACATAGACCA
CCACCTTCACACTCCCATGTACTTCTTTCTGAGCATGTTGGCAAGCTCAGAGACTGTGTACACACTGGTC
ATTGTCCCACGAATGCTTTCCAGCCTGATTTTTTACAACCTTCCCATATCCTTGGCAGGCTGCGCAACCC
AAATGTTCTTTTTTGTCACTTTGGCCACCAACAACTGCTTTCTGCTCACAGCAATGGGTTATGATCGTTA
TGTGGCTATTTGTCAACCCTTGCTTTATAACATCATCATGTCTCCTGCCCTCTGCTCTCCTGCTGGTGGT
TTTTGTCTATGCCATGGGACTCATAGGCTCAACAATAGAGACTAGCCTCATGTTG
