>Addgene plasmid #15622 | MOR23Hybrid->M71-IRES-tauGFP LNL TV | addgene partial sequence | sequence record 22065 | 15622 with 1301A (GGGGGGGGCGGAATTCTTAAT)
GCCCACAGCTCTGCATAGAGCATCTTTGACTTCTTTGTTCCTGAGGCTGTAGACAACAGGGTTCAGCAAG
GGAGTGATGATAGTGTAGGTCACAGAGAGAAGAAGGTCTTTTTCTACTGAACTTTCTGATTTGGGTTTGA
GGTAGGCAATGGAGGCACAGCCATAGTGGACAATGACCACAGTGAGATGAGAGGCACAGGTGGCAAAGGC
TTTCTTCTGGCCTTCAGTGGACACAATTTTAAGGATGGAAGAGACAATGAGCACATAGGAGATGAGTACG
GTTAAGCTGGTAACTATAATGTTGAACCCAGCTAAAAAGAAGACAGCCATTTCTATATCATAGGTACTAG
AGCAAGAGAGCTTCATGAGGGGGAGGATGTCACAGAAGTAGTGGCTGATGAGGTCCTCACAATACTTTAA
TTTCAACATGACGCTAGTCTCTATTGTTGAGCCTATGAGTCCCATGGCATAGACAAAAACCACCAGCAGA
GAGCAGAGGGCAGGAGACATGATGATGTTATAAAGCAAGGGTTGACAAATAGCCACATAACGATCATAAC
CCATTGCTGTGAGCA
