[The description below was written by a language model from this plasmid's Addgene catalogue record.]
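Description:
MOR23Hybrid->M71-IRES-tauGFP LNL TV is a mouse gene-targeting vector built in a pBS (pBluescript-type) backbone of about 3 kb. It is a high-copy bacterial plasmid selected with ampicillin, and it carries a mouse-derived insert of roughly 14 kb introduced by restriction cloning. No feature table or annotated map accompanies the record, so the internal layout can only be inferred from the construct name and the associated study on axon guidance of olfactory sensory neurons by odorant receptors.

By the naming convention used for such vectors, "TV" denotes targeting vector and the arrow indicates a replacement at the M71 odorant receptor locus, here with a hybrid coding sequence involving the odorant receptor MOR23. The record does not say how the hybrid is composed. Downstream, an IRES would allow bicistronic translation of tauGFP from the same transcript. TauGFP is a fusion of the microtubule-associated protein tau to GFP that labels axons along their length, so neurons expressing the modified allele can be traced to their glomerular targets in the olfactory bulb. "LNL" most likely stands for a loxP-flanked neomycin resistance cassette, which would provide selection in embryonic stem cells and could later be removed with Cre recombinase, though the record does not confirm this. The bulk of the insert presumably consists of genomic homology arms for homologous recombination, whose extents are not given.

The construct is suited to generating knock-in mice in which a swapped receptor sequence is expressed from the M71 locus, to test how receptor identity influences axonal convergence.
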