Addgene plasmid #15622: MOR23Hybrid->M71-IRES-tauGFP LNL TV
Depositing lab: Peter Mombaerts. Depositing organization: Rockefeller University. Publication: Axon guidance of mouse olfactory sensory neurons by odorant receptors and the beta2 adrenergic receptor. Feinstein P, Bozza T, Rodriguez I, Vassalli A, Mombaerts P. Cell. 2004 Jun 11. 117(6):833-46. 10.1016/j.cell.2004.05.013 PubMed 15186782.
Backbone
  Vector backbone: pBS
  Backbone size w/o insert (bp): 3000
  Vector type: high copy number
Growth in bacteria
  Bacterial resistance: Ampicillin, 100 μg/mL
  Growth temperature: 37°C
  Growth strain: DH5alpha
  Copy number: High Copy
Gene/Insert
  Gene/Insert name: MOR23Hybrid->M71-IRES-tauGFP LNL TV
  Species: M. musculus (mouse)
  Insert size (bp): 14000
  Cloning method: Restriction Enzyme
  Sequencing primers: 5′ m13; 3′ reverse
Terms and licenses: Academic/Nonprofit Terms; Industry Terms: Not Available to Industry
How to cite: MOR23Hybrid->M71-IRES-tauGFP LNL TV was a gift from Peter Mombaerts (Addgene plasmid # 15622 ; http://n2t.net/addgene:15622 ; RRID:Addgene_15622)
